>Addgene plasmid #130015 | pRDAX-536 N-Tag Venus210[2] L10 Itgb1 mCherry | addgene full sequence | sequence record 270536 | Addgene NGS Result
GCCTGCCTCCAGGCCTCAATATTGGCCATTAGCCATATTATTCATTGGTTATATAGCATAAATCAATATT
GGCTATTGGCCATTGCATACGTTGTATCTATATCATAATATGTACATTTATATTGGCTCATGTCCAATAT
GACCGCCATGTTGGCATTGATTATTGACTAGTTATTAATAGTAATCAATTACGGGGTCATTAGTTCATAG
CCCATATATGGAGTTCCGCGTTACATAACTTACGGTAAATGGCCCGCCTGGCTGACCGCCCAACGACCCC
CGCCCATTGACGTCAATAATGACGTATGTTCCCATAGTAACGCCAATAGGGACTTTCCATTGACGTCAAT
GGGTGGAGTATTTACGGTAAACTGCCCACTTGGCAGTACATCAAGTGTATCATATGCCAAGTCCGCCCCC
TATTGACGTCAATGACGGTAAATGGCCCGCCTGGCATTATGCCCAGTACATGACCTTACGGGACTTTCCT
ACTTGGCAGTACATCTACGTATTAGTCATCGCTATTACCATGGTGATGCGGTTTTGGCAGTACACCAATG
GGCGTGGATAGCGGTTTGACTCACGGGGATTTCCAAGTCTCCACCCCATTGACGTCAATGGGAGTTTGTT
TTGGCACCAAAATCAACGGGACTTTCCAAAATGTCGTAATAACCCCGCCCCGTTGACGCAAATGGGCGGT
AGGCGTGTACGGTGGGAGGTCTATATAAGCAGAGCTCGTTTAGTGAACCGTCAGATCACTAGAAGCTTTA
TTGCGGTAGTTTATCACAGTTAAATTGCTAACGCAGTCAGTGCTTCTGACACAACAGTCTCGAACTTAAG
CTGCAGAAGTTGGTCGTGAGGCACTGGGCAGGTAAGTATCAAGGTTACAAGACAGGTTTAAGGAGACCAA
TAGAAACTGGGCTTGTCGAGACAGAGAAGACTCTTGCGTTTCTGATAGGCACCTATTGGTCTTACTGACA
TCCACTTTGCCTTTCTCTCCACAGGTGTCCACTCCCAGGCCACCATGGATCCCAATGAGAAGAGGGACCA
TATGGTACTGCTCGAATTCGTGACTGCAGCAGGCATTACCCTTGGGATGGATGAACTTTATAAGGGGAGC
TCTGCCAGCGGTGGCAGCACCTCC
[2391 nt withheld, positions 1145-3535]
TAAGAATTCAGATCCGCCCCTCTCCCTCCCCCCCCCCTAACGTTACTGGCCGAAGCCGCTTGGAATAAGG
CCGGTGTGCGTTTGTCTATATGTTATTTTCCACCATATTGCCGTCTTTTGGCAATGTGAGGGCCCGGAAA
CCTGGCCCTGTCTTCTTGACGAGCATTCCTAGGGGTCTTTCCCCTCTCGCCAAAGGAATGCAAGGTCTGT
TGAATGTCGTGAAGGAAGCAGTTCCTCTGGTAGCTTCTTGAAGACAAACAACGTCTGTAGCGACCCTTTG
CAGGCAGCGGAACCCCCCACCTGGCGACAGGTGCCTCTGCGGCCAAAAGCCACGTGTATAAGATACACCT
GCAAAGGCGGCACAACCCCAGTGCCACGTTGTGAGTTGGATAGTTGTGGAAAGAGTCAAATGGCTCTCCT
CAAGCGTATTCAACAAGGGGCTGAAGGATGCCCAGAAGGTACCCCATTGTATGGGATCTGATCTGGGGCC
TCGGTACACATGCTTTACATGTGTTTAGTCGAGGTTAAAAAAACGTCTAGGCCCCCCGAACCACGGGGAC
GTGGTTTTCCTTTGAAAAACACGATGATAATATGGCCACAACCATGGTGAGCAAGGGCGAGGAGGATAAC
ATGGCCATCATCAAGGAGTTCATGCGCTTCAAGGTGCACATGGAGGGCTCCGTGAACGGCCACGAGTTCG
AGATCGAGGGCGAGGGCGAGGGCCGCCCCTACGAGGGCACCCAGACCGCCAAGCTGAAGGTGACCAAGGG
TGGCCCCCTGCCCTTCGCCTGGGACATCCTGTCCCCTCAGTTCATGTACGGCTCCAAGGCCTACGTGAAG
CACCCCGCCGACATCCCCGACTACTTGAAGCTGTCCTTCCCCGAGGGCTTCAAGTGGGAGCGCGTGATGA
ACTTCGAGGACGGCGGCGTGGTGACCGTGACCCAGGACTCCTCCCTGCAGGACGGCGAGTTCATCTACAA
GGTGAAGCTGCGCGGCACCAACTTCCCCTCCGACGGCCCCGTAATGCAGAAGAAGACCATGGGCTGGGAG
GCCTCCTCCGAGCGGATGTACCCCGAGGACGGCGCCCTGAAGGGCGAGATCAAGCAGAGGCTGAAGCTGA
AGGACGGCGGCCACTACGACGCTGAGGTCAAGACCACCTACAAGGCCAAGAAGCCCGTGCAGCTGCCCGG
CGCCTACAACGTCAACATCAAGTTGGACATCACCTCCCACAACGAGGACTACACCATCGTGGAACAGTAC
GAACGCGCCGAGGGCCGCCACTCCACCGGCGGCATGGACGAGCTGTACAAGTAAACCGGTGCTCGAGGTA
CCGATGAATAGCTAAGGTCGAGGCCGCAGGTAAGTATCAAGGTTACAAGACAGGTTTAAGGAGACCAATA
GAAACTGGGCTTGTCGAGACAGAGAAGACTCTTGCGTTTCTGATAGGCACCTATTGGTCTTACTGACATC
CACTTTGCCTTTCTCTCCACAGGTGTCGACAATCAACCTCTGGATTACAAAATTTGTGAAAGATTGACTG
GTATTCTTAACTATGTTGCTCCTTTTACGCTATGTGGATACGCTGCTTTAATGCCTTTGTATCATGCTAT
TGCTTCCCGTATGGCTTTCATTTTCTCCTCCTTGTATAAATCCTGGTTGCTGTCTCTTTATGAGGAGTTG
TGGCCCGTTGTCAGGCAACGTGGCGTGGTGTGCACTGTGTTTGCTGACGCAACCCCCACTGGTTGGGGCA
TTGCCACCACCTGTCAGCTCCTTTCCGGGACTTTCGCTTTCCCCCTCCCTATTGCCACGGCGGAACTCAT
CGCCGCCTGCCTTGCCCGCTGCTGGACAGGGGCTCGGCTGTTGGGCACTGACAATTCCGTGGTGTTGTCG
GGGAAGCTGACGTCCTTTCCATGGCTGCTCGCCTGTGTTGCCACCTGGATTCTGCGCGGGACGTCCTTCT
GCTACGTCCCTTCGGCCCTCAATCCAGCGGACCTTCCTTCCCGCGGCCTGCTGCCGGCTCTGCGGCCTCT
TCCGCGTCTTCGCCTTCGCCCTCAGACGAGTCGGATCTCCCTTTGGGCCGCCTCCCCGCCTGGAATTCGA
GCTCGGTACGATCAGCCTCGACTGTGCCTTCTAGTTGCCAGCCATCTGTTGTTTGCCCCTCCCCCGTGCC
TTCCTTGACCCTGGAAGGTGCCACTCCCACTGTCCTTTCCTAATAAAATGAGGAAATTGCATCGCATTGT
CTGAGTAGGTGTCATTCTATTCTGGGGGGTGGGGTGGGGCAGGACAGCAAGGGGGAGGATTGGGAAGACA
ATAGCCCAGCTTTTGTTCCCTTTAGTGAGGGTTAATTGCGCGCTTGGCGTAATCATGGTCATAGCTGTTT
CCTGTGTGAAATTGTTATCCGCTAATTCACTCCTCAGGTGCAGGCTGCCTATCAGAAGGTGGTGGCTGGT
GTGGCCAATGCCCTGGCTCACAAATACCACTGAGATCTTTTTCCCTCTGCCAAAAATTATGGGGACATCA
TGAAGCCCCTTGAGCATCTGACTTCTGGCTAATAAAGGAAATTTATTTTCATTGCAATAGTGTGTTGGAA
TTTTTTGTGTCTCTCACTCGGAAGGACATATGGGAGGGCAAATCATTTAAAACATCAGAATGAGTATTTG
GTTTAGAGTTTGGCAACATATGCCCATATGCTGGCTGCCATGAACAAAGGTTGGCTATAAAGAGGTCATC
AGTATATGAAACAGCCCCCTGCTGTCCATTCCTTATTCCATAGAAAAGCCTTGACTTGAGGTTAGATTTT
TTTTATATTTTGTTTTGTGTTATTTTTTTCTTTAACATCCCTAAAATTTTCCTTACATGTTTTACTAGCC
AGATTTTTCCTCCTCTCCTGACTACTCCCAGTCATAGCTGTCCCTCTTCTCTTATGGAGATCGGCCGGCC
GCCGGCGTCGACGCGCGCGGCCGCGGCGCGCCGTTGCTGGCGTTTTTCCATAGGCTCCGCCCCCCTGACG
AGCATCACAAAAATCGACGCTCAAGTCAGAGGTGGCGAAACCCGACAGGACTATAAAGATACCAGGCGTT
TCCCCCTGGAAGCTCCCTCGTGCGCTCTCCTGTTCCGACCCTGCCGCTTACCGGATACCTGTCCGCCTTT
CTCCCTTCGGGAAGCGTGGCGCTTTCTCATAGCTCACGCTGTAGGTATCTCAGTTCGGTGTAGGTCGTTC
GCTCCAAGCTGGGCTGTGTGCACGAACCCCCCGTTCAGCCCGACCGCTGCGCCTTATCCGGTAACTATCG
TCTTGAGTCCAACCCGGTAAGACACGACTTATCGCCACTGGCAGCAGCCACTGGTAACAGGATTAGCAGA
GCGAGGTATGTAGGCGGTGCTACAGAGTTCTTGAAGTGGTGGCCTAACTACGGCTACACTAGAAGAACAG
TATTTGGTATCTGCGCTCTGCTGAAGCCAGTTACCTTCGGAAAAAGAGTTGGTAGCTCTTGATCCGGCAA
ACAAACCACCGCTGGTAGCGGTGGTTTTTTTGTTTGCAAGCAGCAGATTACGCGCAGAAAAAAAGGATCT
CAAGAAGATCCTTTGATCTTTTCTACGGGGTCTGACGCTCAGTGGAACGAAAACTCACGTTAAGGGATTT
TGGTCATGAGATTATCAAAAAGGATCTTCACCTAGATCCTTTTAAATTAAAAATGAAGTTTTAAATCAAT
CTAAAGTATATATGAGTAAACTTGGTCTGACAGTTACCAATGCTTAATCAGTGAGGCACCTATCTCAGCG
ATCTGTCTATTTCGTTCATCCATAGTTGCCTGACTCCCCGTCGTGTAGATAACTACGATACGGGAGGGCT
TACCATCTGGCCCCAGTGCTGCAATGATACCGCGAGACCCACGCTCACCGGCTCCAGATTTATCAGCAAT
AAACCAGCCAGCCGGAAGGGCCGAGCGCAGAAGTGGTCCTGCAACTTTATCCGCCTCCATCCAGTCTATT
AATTGTTGCCGGGAAGCTAGAGTAAGTAGTTCGCCAGTTAATAGTTTGCGCAACGTTGTTGCCATTGCTA
CAGGCATCGTGGTGTCACGCTCGTCGTTTGGTATGGCTTCATTCAGCTCCGGTTCCCAACGATCAAGGCG
AGTTACATGATCCCCCATGTTGTGCAAAAAAGCGGTTAGCTCCTTCGGTCCTCCGATCGTTGTCAGAAGT
AAGTTGGCCGCAGTGTTATCACTCATGGTTATGGCAGCACTGCATAATTCTCTTACTGTCATGCCATCCG
TAAGATGCTTTTCTGTGACTGGTGAGTACTCAACCAAGTCATTCTGAGAATAGTGTATGCGGCGACCGAG
TTGCTCTTGCCCGGCGTCAATACGGGATAATACCGCGCCACATAGCAGAACTTTAAAAGTGCTCATCATT
GGAAAACGTTCTTCGGGGCGAAAACTCTCAAGGATCTTACCGCTGTTGAGATCCAGTTCGATGTAACCCA
CTCGTGCACCCAACTGATCTTCAGCATCTTTTACTTTCACCAGCGTTTCTGGGTGAGCAAAAACAGGAAG
GCAAAATGCCGCAAAAAAGGGAATAAGGGCGACACGGAAATGTTGAATACTCATACTCTTCCTTTTTCAA
TATTATTGAAGCATTTATCAGGGTTATTGTCTCATGAGCGGATACATATTTGAATGTATTTAGAAAAATA
AACAAATAGGGGTTCCGCGCACATTTCCCCGAAAAGTGCCACCTGACGTCTAAGAAACCATTATTATCAT
GACATTAACCTATAAAAATAGGCGTATCACGAGGCCCTTTCGTCTACGCGCGCGCCGGCGGCGCGCCGTC
GACGGCCGGCCGCGGCCGC
Features (pLannotate 1.2.2; 17 found; start..end, strand, type, name):
    155..532     +  enhancer       CMV enhancer: human cytomegalovirus immediate early enhancer
    534..733     +  promoter       CMV promoter: human cytomegalovirus (CMV) immediate early promoter
    872..1004    +  intron         chimeric intron: chimera between introns from human β-globin and immunoglobulin heavy chain genes
   1028..1114    +  CDS            GFPxm181uv (fragment): GFPxm181uv is a basic (constitutively fluorescent) long stokes shift fluorescent protein published in 2006, derived from Aequorea macrodactyla.
   1145..3535    +  CDS            Itgb1 (sequence withheld): ITB1_MOUSE - Experimental evidence at protein level: Swiss-Prot protein existence level 1. [Isoform 2]: Isoform 2 displaces isoform 1 in striated muscles. From Mus musculus (Mouse).
   3552..4138    +  misc_feature   IRES2: internal ribosome entry site (IRES) of the encephalomyocarditis virus (EMCV)
   4139..4846    +  CDS            mCherry: mCherry is a basic (constitutively fluorescent) red fluorescent protein published in 2004, derived from Discosoma sp.. It is reported to be a very rapidly-maturing monomer with low acid sensitivity.
   4895..5027    +  intron         chimeric intron: chimera between introns from human β-globin and immunoglobulin heavy chain genes
   5036..5624    +  misc_feature   WPRE: woodchuck hepatitis virus posttranscriptional regulatory element
   5628..5644    +  misc_feature   MCS (fragment): pUC18/19 multiple cloning site
   5657..5768    +  polyA_signal   bGH poly(A) signal: bovine growth hormone polyadenylation signal
   5864..5882    -  promoter       T3 promoter: promoter for bacteriophage T3 RNA polymerase
   5941..6015    +  CDS            HBB (fragment): HBB_PONPY - Experimental evidence at transcript level: Swiss-Prot protein existence level 2. Involved in oxygen transport from the lung to the various peripheral tissues. From Pongo pygmaeus (Bornean orangutan).
   6086..6141    +  polyA_signal   β-globin poly(A) signal: rabbit β-globin polyadenylation signal (Gil and Proudfoot, 1987)
   6520..7108    -  rep_origin     ori: high-copy-number ColE1/pMB1/pBR322/pUC origin of replication
   7279..8139    -  CDS            AmpR: β-lactamase; bla; confers resistance to ampicillin, carbenicillin, and related antibiotics
   8140..8244    -  promoter       AmpR promoter: bla
