[The description below was written by a language model from this plasmid's Addgene catalogue record and pLannotate feature annotations shown in this document.]
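Description:
pRDAX-536 N-Tag Venus210[2] L10 Itgb1 mCherry is a custom-built mammalian expression plasmid of about 8.4 kb, designed as a vector for protein–protein interaction assays by bimolecular or trimolecular fluorescence complementation (BiFC/TriFC). It is propagated in E. coli as a high-copy plasmid through a ColE1/pUC-type origin and selected with ampicillin via the β-lactamase gene and its native promoter.

Expression is driven by the human CMV immediate early enhancer and promoter, followed by a chimeric β-globin/immunoglobulin intron that promotes efficient processing of the transcript. The first open reading frame begins with a short GFP-family fragment of under 90 nt. The automated annotation matches it to an Aequorea-derived protein, but from the plasmid name it most likely corresponds to the small C-terminal Venus piece split at residue 210. A short gap in the annotation, consistent with the "L10" linker in the name, separates this fragment from the coding sequence of mouse integrin β1 (Itgb1), so the fragment sits as an N-terminal tag. This fragment is not fluorescent by itself. Yellow signal should appear only when a partner protein carrying the complementary Venus portion is brought close by interaction with Itgb1.

Downstream, an EMCV IRES directs translation of mCherry from the same transcript, giving a constitutive red marker that identifies transfected cells and allows normalisation of the complementation signal. The cassette ends with a second chimeric intron, a WPRE to enhance transcript expression, and a bGH polyadenylation signal. A T3 promoter, a β-globin coding remnant and a rabbit β-globin poly(A) signal lie further downstream. The cloning sites used for the insert are not recorded.
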