Addgene plasmid #130015: pRDAX-536 N-Tag Venus210[2] L10 Itgb1 mCherry
Purpose: PPI (BiFC/TriFC) assay vector
Depositing lab: Gary Lewin. Depositing organization: Max-Delbrueck-Centrum fuer Molekulare Medizin (MDC).
Backbone
  Vector backbone: custom built
  Vector type: Mammalian Expression
Growth in bacteria
  Bacterial resistance: Ampicillin, 100 μg/mL
  Growth temperature: 37°C
  Growth strain: DH5alpha
  Copy number: High Copy
Gene/Insert
  Gene/Insert name: Itgb1
  Species: M. musculus (mouse)
  Entrez Gene: Itgb1 (a.k.a. 4633401G24Rik, CD29, Fnrb, Gm9863, gpIIa)
  Cloning method: Restriction Enzyme; 5′ cloning site unknown (unknown if destroyed); 3′ cloning site unknown (unknown if destroyed)
Terms and licenses: Academic/Nonprofit Terms; Industry Terms: Not Available to Industry
How to cite: pRDAX-536 N-Tag Venus210[2] L10 Itgb1 mCherry was a gift from Gary Lewin (Addgene plasmid # 130015 ; http://n2t.net/addgene:130015 ; RRID:Addgene_130015)
